Addgene plasmid #211719: pFB-MeCP2G.9 (pc1574)
Purpose: Expresses MeCP2 (aa163-309) GFP tagged in insect cells
Depositing lab: Cristina Cardoso. Depositing organization: Technische Universitaet Darmstadt. Publication: Direct homo- and hetero-interactions of MeCP2 and MBD2. Becker A, Allmann L, Hofstatter M, Casa V, Weber P, Lehmkuhl A, Herce HD, Cardoso MC. PLoS One. 2013;8(1):e53730. doi: 10.1371/journal.pone.0053730. Epub 2013 Jan 15. PubMed 23335972.
Backbone
  Vector backbone: pFastBac1
  Backbone manufacturer: Invitrogen
  Backbone size w/o insert (bp): 4472
  Vector type: Insect Expression
  Selectable markers: Gentamicin
Growth in bacteria
  Bacterial resistance: Ampicillin, 100 μg/mL
  Growth temperature: 37°C
  Growth strain: DH5alpha
  Copy number: High Copy
Gene/Insert
  Gene/Insert name: MeCP2 aa163-309 (alt name: Methyl-CpG Binding Protein 2)
  Species: R. norvegicus (rat)
  Promoter: Polyhedrin Promoter
  Tag / fusion protein: GFP (C terminal on insert)
  Cloning method: Restriction Enzyme; 5′ cloning site NotI (not destroyed); 3′ cloning site BamHI (not destroyed)
  Sequencing primers: 5′ AAATGATAACCATCTCGC; 3′ GGTGCAGATGAACTTCAG
Terms and licenses: Academic/Nonprofit Terms; Industry Terms: Not Available to Industry
How to cite: pFB-MeCP2G.9 (pc1574) was a gift from Cristina Cardoso (Addgene plasmid # 211719 ; http://n2t.net/addgene:211719 ; RRID:Addgene_211719)
