[The description below was written by a language model from this plasmid's Addgene catalogue record and pLannotate feature annotations shown in this document.]
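Description:
pFB-MeCP2G.9 (pc1574) is a baculovirus donor (transfer) plasmid built on the Invitrogen pFastBac1 backbone for producing a GFP-tagged fragment of methyl-CpG binding protein 2 in insect cells. The sequenced plasmid is about 5.9 kb. In E. coli it replicates from a high-copy ColE1/pUC-type origin and is selected with ampicillin through the β-lactamase gene; an f1 origin and a remnant of the pBR322 bom region are also present.

The expression cassette lies between the Tn7R and Tn7L ends of a mini-Tn7 element. This arrangement allows site-specific transposition of the cassette into a baculovirus shuttle genome (bacmid) maintained in a suitable E. coli host. A gentamicin acetyltransferase gene, driven by the class 1 integron Pc promoter, sits inside the transposable segment and serves as the marker for the transposed element. Within the same segment, the Autographa californica polyhedrin promoter, a very strong late viral promoter, drives an open reading frame encoding MeCP2 residues 163–309 fused at its C terminus to EGFP, followed by the SV40 polyadenylation signal. The insert was cloned between NotI and BamHI sites.

The catalogue lists the insert as rat; the automated annotation matched it to the mouse Mecp2 protein entry, which probably reflects the close similarity of the orthologues rather than a different origin. The recombinant baculovirus derived from this plasmid would be used to express and purify the fluorescent MeCP2 subdomain. The associated work concerns direct homo- and hetero-interactions between MeCP2 and MBD2, which suggests that truncations like this one serve to map interaction regions.
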