Features (pLannotate 1.2.2; 16 found; start..end, strand, type, name):
      2..18      +  CDS            lacZα (fragment): LacZα fragment of β-galactosidase; lacZ fragment
     23..477     +  rep_origin     f1 ori (sequence partly withheld): f1 bacteriophage origin of replication; arrow indicates direction of (+) strand synthesis
    503..607     +  promoter       AmpR promoter: bla
    608..1468    +  CDS            AmpR: β-lactamase; bla; confers resistance to ampicillin, carbenicillin, and related antibiotics
   1639..2227    +  rep_origin     ori: high-copy-number ColE1/pMB1/pBR322/pUC origin of replication
   2413..2464    -  misc_feature   bom (fragment): basis of mobility region from pBR322
   2532..2756    -  mobile_element Tn7R: mini-Tn7 element (right end of the Tn7 transposon) Tn7
   2823..3356    -  CDS            GmR: gentamycin acetyltransferase; aacC1; confers resistance to gentamycin
   3526..3554    -  promoter       Pc promoter: intI1 (promoter lies within the coding sequence); class 1 integron promoter
   3532..3879    -  CDS            YPR2_ECOLX (fragment): Protein predicted: Swiss-Prot protein existence level 4. From Escherichia coli.
   3906..3997    +  promoter       polyhedrin promoter: polh from Autographa californica; promoter for the baculovirus polyhedrin gene
   4004..4486    +  CDS            Mecp2 (fragment): MECP2_MOUSE - Experimental evidence at protein level: Swiss-Prot protein existence level 1. Chromosomal protein that binds to methylated DNA. It can bind specifically to a single methyl-CpG pair. It is not influenced by sequences flanking the methyl-CpGs. Mediates transcriptional repression through interaction with histone deacetylase and the corepressor SIN3. Binds both 5-methylcytosine (5mC) and 5-hydroxymethylcytosine (5hmC)- containing DNA, with a preference for 5-methylcytosine (5mC). From Mus musculus (Mouse).
   4499..5218    +  CDS            EGFP: the original enhanced GFP (Yang et al., 1996) mammalian codon-optimized
   5275..5358    +  CDS            large T antigen (fragment): large T antigen from SV40 (simian virus 40)
   5381..5515    +  polyA_signal   SV40 poly(A) signal: SV40 polyadenylation signal
   5544..5709    -  mobile_element Tn7L: mini-Tn7 element (left end of the Tn7 transposon) Tn7
>Addgene plasmid #211719 | pFB-MeCP2G.9 (pc1574) | addgene full sequence | sequence record 422715 | Addgene NGS Result
TGCAGCCTGAATGGCGAATGGG
[124 nt withheld, positions 23-146]
C
[91 nt withheld, positions 148-238]
A
[49 nt withheld, positions 240-288]
CCTTTGACGTTGGAGTCCACGTTCTT
[37 nt withheld, positions 315-351]
ACCCTATCTCGGTCTATTCTTTTGATTTATAAGGGATTTTGCCGATTTCGGCCTATTGGTTAAAAAATGA
GCTGATTTAACAAAAATTTAACGCGAATTTTAACAAAATATTAACGCTTACAATTTAGGTGGCACTTTTC
GGGGAAATGTGCGCGGAACCCCTATTTGTTTATTTTTCTAAATACATTCAAATATGTATCCGCTCATGAG
ACAATAACCCTGATAAATGCTTCAATAATATTGAAAAAGGAAGAGTATGAGTATTCAACATTTCCGTGTC
GCCCTTATTCCCTTTTTTGCGGCATTTTGCCTTCCTGTTTTTGCTCACCCAGAAACGCTGGTGAAAGTAA
AAGATGCTGAAGATCAGTTGGGTGCACGAGTGGGTTACATCGAACTGGATCTCAACAGCGGTAAGATCCT
TGAGAGTTTTCGCCCCGAAGAACGTTTTCCAATGATGAGCACTTTTAAAGTTCTGCTATGTGGCGCGGTA
TTATCCCGTATTGACGCCGGGCAAGAGCAACTCGGTCGCCGCATACACTATTCTCAGAATGACTTGGTTG
AGTACTCACCAGTCACAGAAAAGCATCTTACGGATGGCATGACAGTAAGAGAATTATGCAGTGCTGCCAT
AACCATGAGTGATAACACTGCGGCCAACTTACTTCTGACAACGATCGGAGGACCGAAGGAGCTAACCGCT
TTTTTGCACAACATGGGGGATCATGTAACTCGCCTTGATCGTTGGGAACCGGAGCTGAATGAAGCCATAC
CAAACGACGAGCGTGACACCACGATGCCTGTAGCAATGGCAACAACGTTGCGCAAACTATTAACTGGCGA
ACTACTTACTCTAGCTTCCCGGCAACAATTAATAGACTGGATGGAGGCGGATAAAGTTGCAGGACCACTT
CTGCGCTCGGCCCTTCCGGCTGGCTGGTTTATTGCTGATAAATCTGGAGCCGGTGAGCGTGGGTCTCGCG
GTATCATTGCAGCACTGGGGCCAGATGGTAAGCCCTCCCGTATCGTAGTTATCTACACGACGGGGAGTCA
GGCAACTATGGATGAACGAAATAGACAGATCGCTGAGATAGGTGCCTCACTGATTAAGCATTGGTAACTG
TCAGACCAAGTTTACTCATATATACTTTAGATTGATTTAAAACTTCATTTTTAATTTAAAAGGATCTAGG
TGAAGATCCTTTTTGATAATCTCATGACCAAAATCCCTTAACGTGAGTTTTCGTTCCACTGAGCGTCAGA
CCCCGTAGAAAAGATCAAAGGATCTTCTTGAGATCCTTTTTTTCTGCGCGTAATCTGCTGCTTGCAAACA
AAAAAACCACCGCTACCAGCGGTGGTTTGTTTGCCGGATCAAGAGCTACCAACTCTTTTTCCGAAGGTAA
CTGGCTTCAGCAGAGCGCAGATACCAAATACTGTTCTTCTAGTGTAGCCGTAGTTAGGCCACCACTTCAA
GAACTCTGTAGCACCGCCTACATACCTCGCTCTGCTAATCCTGTTACCAGTGGCTGCTGCCAGTGGCGAT
AAGTCGTGTCTTACCGGGTTGGACTCAAGACGATAGTTACCGGATAAGGCGCAGCGGTCGGGCTGAACGG
GGGGTTCGTGCACACAGCCCAGCTTGGAGCGAACGACCTACACCGAACTGAGATACCTACAGCGTGAGCT
ATGAGAAAGCGCCACGCTTCCCGAAGGGAGAAAGGCGGACAGGTATCCGGTAAGCGGCAGGGTCGGAACA
GGAGAGCGCACGAGGGAGCTTCCAGGGGGAAACGCCTGGTATCTTTATAGTCCTGTCGGGTTTCGCCACC
TCTGACTTGAGCGTCGATTTTTGTGATGCTCGTCAGGGGGGCGGAGCCTATGGAAAAACGCCAGCAACGC
GGCCTTTTTACGGTTCCTGGCCTTTTGCTGGCCTTTTGCTCACATGTTCTTTCCTGCGTTATCCCCTGAT
TCTGTGGATAACCGTATTACCGCCTTTGAGTGAGCTGATACCGCTCGCCGCAGCCGAACGACCGAGCGCA
GCGAGTCAGTGAGCGAGGAAGCGGAAGAGCGCCTGATGCGGTATTTTCTCCTTACGCATCTGTGCGGTAT
TTCACACCGCATAGACCAGCCGCGTAACCTGGCAAAATCGGTTACGGTTGAGTAATAAATGGATGCCCTG
CGTAAGCGGGTGTGGGCGGACAATAAAGTCTTAAACTGAACAAAATAGATCTAAACTATGACAATAAAGT
CTTAAACTAGACAGAATAGTTGTAAACTGAAATCAGTCCAGTTATGCTGTGAAAAAGCATACTGGACTTT
TGTTATGGCTAAAGCAAACTCTTCATTTTCTGAAGTGCAAATTGCCCGTCGTATTAAAGAGGGGCGTGGC
CAAGGGCATGGTAAAGACTATATTCGCGGCGTTGTGACAATTTACCGAACAACTCCGCGGCCGGGAAGCC
GATCTCGGCTTGAACGAATTGTTAGGTGGCGGTACTTGGGTCGATATCAAAGTGCATCACTTCTTCCCGT
ATGCCCAACTTTGTATAGAGAGCCACTGCGGGATCGTCACCGTAATCTGCTTGCACGTAGATCACATAAG
CACCAAGCGCGTTGGCCTCATGCTTGAGGAGATTGATGAGCGCGGTGGCAATGCCCTGCCTCCGGTGCTC
GCCGGAGACTGCGAGATCATAGATATAGATCTCACTACGCGGCTGCTCAAACTTGGGCAGAACGTAAGCC
GCGAGAGCGCCAACAACCGCTTCTTGGTCGAAGGCAGCAAGCGCGATGAATGTCTTACTACGGAGCAAGT
TCCCGAGGTAATCGGAGTCCGGCTGATGTTGGGAGTAGGTGGCTACGTCTCCGAACTCACGACCGAAAAG
ATCAAGAGCAGCCCGCATGGATTTGACTTGGTCAGGGCCGAGCCTACATGTGCGAATGATGCCCATACTT
GAGCCACCTAACTTTGTTTTAGGGCGACTGCCCTGCTGCGTAACATCGTTGCTGCTCCATAACATCAAAC
ATCGACCCACGGCGTAACGCGCTTGCTGCTTGGATGCCCGAGGCATAGACTGTACAAAAAAACAGTCATA
ACAAGCCATGAAAACCGCCACTGCGCCGTTACCACCGCTGCGTTCGGTCAAGGTTCTGGACCAGTTGCGT
GAGCGCATACGCTACTTGCATTACAGTTTACGAACCGAACAGGCTTATGTCAACTGGGTTCGTGCCTTCA
TCCGTTTCCACGGTGTGCGTCACCCGGCAACCTTGGGCAGCAGCGAAGTCGAGGCATTTCTGTCCTGGCT
GGCGAACGAGCGCAAGGTTTCGGTCTCCACGCATCGTCAGGCATTGGCGGCCTTGCTGTTCTTCTACGGC
AAGGTGCTGTGCACGGATCTGCCCTGGCTTCAGGAGATCGGAAGACCTCGGCCGTCGCGGCGCTTGCCGG
TGGTGCTGACCCCGGATGAAGTGGTTCGCATCCTCGGTTTTCTGGAAGGCGAGCATCGTTTGTTCGCCCA
GGACTCTAGCTATAGTTCTAGTGGTTGGCTACGTATACTCCGGAATATTAATAGATCATGGAGATAATTA
AAATGATAACCATCTCGCAAATAAATAAGTATTTTACTGTTTTCGTAACAGTTTTGTAATAAAAAAACCT
ATAAATATTCCGGATTATTCATACCGTCCCACCATCGGGCGCGGATCCGCCATGGGGAGCCCTTCCAGGA
GAGAACAGAAACCACCTAAGAAGCCCAAATCTCCCAAAGCTCCAGGAACTGGCAGGGGTCGGGGACGCCC
GAAAGGGAGCGGCACTGGGAGACCAAAGGCAGCAGCATCAGAAGGTGTTCAAGTGAAAAGGGTCCTGGAG
AAGAGCCCTGGGAAACTTCTCGTCAAGATGCCTTTCCAAGCATCACCTGGGGGTAAGGGTGAGGGAGGTG
GGGCTACCACATCTGCGCAGGTCATGGTGATCAAACGCCCTGGCAGAAAGCGAAAAGCTGAAGCTGACCC
CCAGGCCATTCCTAAGAAACGGGGTAGAAAGCCTGGGAGTGTGGTGGCAGCTGCTGCTGCAGAGGCCAAA
AAGAAAGCTGTGAAGGAATCTTCTATACGGTCTGTGCAGGAGACTGTGCTCCCCATCAAGAAGCGCAAGA
CCCGGAGCGGCCGCGCCATGGTGAGCAAGGGCGAGGAGCTGTTCACCGGGGTGGTGCCCATCCTGGTCGA
GCTGGACGGCGACGTAAACGGCCACAAGTTCAGCGTGTCCGGCGAGGGCGAGGGCGATGCCACCTACGGC
AAGCTGACCCTGAAGTTCATCTGCACCACCGGCAAGCTGCCCGTGCCCTGGCCCACCCTCGTGACCACCC
TGACCTACGGCGTGCAGTGCTTCAGCCGCTACCCCGACCACATGAAGCAGCACGACTTCTTCAAGTCCGC
CATGCCCGAAGGCTACGTCCAGGAGCGCACCATCTTCTTCAAGGACGACGGCAACTACAAGACCCGCGCC
GAGGTGAAGTTCGAGGGCGACACCCTGGTGAACCGCATCGAGCTGAAGGGCATCGACTTCAAGGAGGACG
GCAACATCCTGGGGCACAAGCTGGAGTACAACTACAACAGCCACAACGTCTATATCATGGCCGACAAGCA
GAAGAACGGCATCAAGGTGAACTTCAAGATCCGCCACAACATCGAGGACGGCAGCGTGCAGCTCGCCGAC
CACTACCAGCAGAACACCCCCATCGGCGACGGCCCCGTGCTGCTGCCCGACAACCACTACCTGAGCACCC
AGTCCGCCCTGAGCAAAGACCCCAACGAGAAGCGCGATCACATGGTCCTGCTGGAGTTCGTGACCGCCGC
CGGGATCACTCTCGGCATGGACGAGCTGTACAAGTAATCTAGAGCCTGCAGTCTCGAGGCATGCGGTACC
AAGCTTGTCGAGAAGTACTAGAGGATCATAATCAGCCATACCACATTTGTAGAGGTTTTACTTGCTTTAA
AAAACCTCCCACACCTCCCCCTGAACCTGAAACATAAAATGAATGCAATTGTTGTTGTTAACTTGTTTAT
TGCAGCTTATAATGGTTACAAATAAAGCAATAGCATCACAAATTTCACAAATAAAGCATTTTTTTCACTG
CATTCTAGTTGTGGTTTGTCCAAACTCATCAATGTATCTTATCATGTCTGGATCTGATCACTGCTTGAGC
CTAGGAGATCCGAACCAGATAAGTGAAATCTAGTTCCAAACTATTTTGTCATTTTTAATTTTCGTATTAG
CTTACGACGCTACACCCAGTTCCCATCTATTTTGTCACTCTTCCCTAAATAATCCTTAAAAACTCCATTT
CCACCCCTCCCAGTTCCCAACTATTTTGTCCGCCCACAGCGGGGCATTTTTCTTCCTGTTATGTTTTTAA
TCAAACATCCTGCCAACTCCATGTGACAAACCGTCATCTTCGGCTACTTTTTCTCTGTCACAGAATGAAA
ATTTTTCTGTCATCTCTTCGTTATTAATGTTTGTAATTGACTGAATATCAACGCTTATT
